>Addgene plasmid #226255 | AMPK-SPARK | addgene full sequence | sequence record 449670 | Addgene NGS Result
CAGGTTCAGGGGGAGGTGTGGGAGGTTTTTTAAAGCAAGTAAAACCTCTACAAATGTGGTATTGGCCCAT
CTCTATCGGTATCGTAGCATAACCCCTTGGGGCCTCTAAACGGGTCTTGAGGGGTTTTTTGTGCCCCTCG
GGCCGGATTGCTATCTACCGGCATTGGCGCAGAAAAAAATGCCTGATGCGACGCTGCGCGTCTTATACTC
CCACATATGCCAGATTCAGCAACGGATACGGCTTCCCCAACTTGCCCACTTCCATACGTGTCCTCCTTAC
CAGAAATTTATCCTTAAGGTCGTCAGCTATCCTGCAGGCGATCTCTCGATTTCGATCAAGACATTCCTTT
AATGGTCTTTTCTGGACACCACTAGGGGTCAGAAGTAGTTCATCAAACTTTCTTCCCTCCCTAATCTCAT
TGGTTACCTTGGGCTATCGAAACTTAATTAACCAGTCAAGTCAGCTACTTGGCGAGATCGACTTGTCTGG
GTTTCGACTACGCTCAGAATTGCGTCAGTCAAGTTCGATCTGGTCCTTGCTATTGCACCCGTTCTCCGAT
TACGAGTTTCATTTAAATCATGTGAGCAAAAGGCCAGCAAAAGGCCAGGAACCGTAAAAAGGCCGCGTTG
CTGGCGTTTTTCCATAGGCTCCGCCCCCCTGACGAGCATCACAAAAATCGACGCTCAAGTCAGAGGTGGC
GAAACCCGACAGGACTATAAAGATACCAGGCGTTTCCCCCTGGAAGCTCCCTCGTGCGCTCTCCTGTTCC
GACCCTGCCGCTTACCGGATACCTGTCCGCCTTTCTCCCTTCGGGAAGCGTGGCGCTTTCTCATAGCTCA
CGCTGTAGGTATCTCAGTTCGGTGTAGGTCGTTCGCTCCAAGCTGGGCTGTGTGCACGAACCCCCCGTTC
AGCCCGACCGCTGCGCCTTATCCGGTAACTATCGTCTTGAGTCCAACCCGGTAAGACACGACTTATCGCC
ACTGGCAGCAGCCACTGGTAACAGGATTAGCAGAGCGAGGTATGTAGGCGGTGCTACAGAGTTCTTGAAG
TGGTGGCCTAACTACGGCTACACTAGAAGAACAGTATTTGGTATCTGCGCTCTGCTGAAGCCAGTTACCT
TCGGAAAAAGAGTTGGTAGCTCTTGATCCGGCAAACAAACCACCGCTGGTAGCGGTGGTTTTTTTGTTTG
CAAGCAGCAGATTACGCGCAGAAAAAAAGGATCTCAAGAAGATCCTTTGATCTTTTCTACGGGGTCTGAC
GCTCAGTGGAACGAAAACTCACGTTAAGGGATTTTGGTCATGAGATTATCAAAAAGGATCTTCACCTAGA
TCCTTTTAAATTAAAAATGAAGTTTTAAATCAATCTAAAGTATATATGAGTAAACTTGGTCTGACAGTTA
CCAATGCTTAATCAGTGAGGCACCTATCTCAGCGATCTGTCTATTTCGTTCATCCATAGTTGCATTTAAA
TTTCCGAACTCTCCAAGGCCCTCGTCGGAAAATCTTCAAACCTTTCGTCCGATCCATCTTGCAGGCTACC
TCTCGAACGAACTATCGCAAGTCTCTTGGCCGGCCTTGCGCCTTGGCTATTGCTTGGCAGCGCCTATCGC
CAGGTATTACTCCAATCCCGAATATCCGAGATCGGGATCACCCGAGAGAAGTTCAACCTACATCCTCAAT
CCCGATCTATCCGAGATCCGAGGAATATCGAAATCGGGGCGCGCCTGGTGTACCGAGAACGATCCTCTCA
GTGCGAGTCTCGACGATCCATATCGTTGCTTGGCAGTCAGCCAGTCGGAATCCAGCTTGGGACCCAGGAA
GTCCAATCGTCAGATATTGTACTCAAGCCTGGTCACGGCAGCGTACCGATCTGTTTAAACCTAGATATTG
ATAGTCTGATCGGTCAACGTATAATCGAGTCCTAGCTTTTGCAAACATCTATCAAGAGACAGGATCAGCA
GGAGGCTTTCGCATGAGTATTCAACATTTCCGTGTCGCCCTTATTCCCTTTTTTGCGGCATTTTGCCTTC
CTGTTTTTGCTCACCCAGAAACGCTGGTGAAAGTAAAAGATGCTGAAGATCAGTTGGGTGCGCGAGTGGG
TTACATCGAACTGGATCTCAACAGCGGTAAGATCCTTGAGAGTTTTCGCCCCGAAGAACGCTTTCCAATG
ATGAGCACTTTTAAAGTTCTGCTATGTGGCGCGGTATTATCCCGTATTGACGCCGGGCAAGAGCAACTCG
GTCGCCGCATACACTATTCTCAGAATGACTTGGTTGAGTATTCACCAGTCACAGAAAAGCATCTTACGGA
TGGCATGACAGTAAGAGAATTATGCAGTGCTGCCATAACCATGAGTGATAACACTGCGGCCAACTTACTT
CTGACAACGATTGGAGGACCGAAGGAGCTAACCGCTTTTTTGCACAACATGGGGGATCATGTAACTCGCC
TTGATCGTTGGGAACCGGAGCTGAATGAAGCCATACCAAACGACGAGCGTGACACCACGATGCCTGTAGC
AATGGCAACAACCTTGCGTAAACTATTAACTGGCGAACTACTTACTCTAGCTTCCCGGCAACAGTTGATA
GACTGGATGGAGGCGGATAAAGTTGCAGGACCACTTCTGCGCTCGGCCCTTCCGGCTGGCTGGTTTATTG
CTGATAAATCTGGAGCCGGTGAGCGTGGGTCTCGCGGTATCATTGCAGCACTGGGGCCAGATGGTAAGCC
CTCCCGTATCGTAGTTATCTACACGACGGGGAGTCAGGCAACTATGGATGAACGAAATAGACAGATCGCT
GAGATAGGTGCCTCACTGATTAAGCATTGGTAACCGATTCTAGGTGCATTGGCGCAGAAAAAAATGCCTG
ATGCGACGCTGCGCGTCTTATACTCCCACATATGCCAGATTCAGCAACGGATACGGCTTCCCCAACTTGC
CCACTTCCATACGTGTCCTCCTTACCAGAAATTTATCCTTAAGATCCCGAATCGTTTAAACTCGACTCTG
GCTCTATCGAATCTCCGTCGTTTCGAGCTTACGCGAACAGCCGTGGCGCTCATTTGCTCGTCGGGCATCG
AATCTCGTCAGCTATCGTCAGCTTACCTTTTTGGCAGCGATCGCGGCTCCCGACATCTTGGACCATTAGC
TCCACAGGTATCTTCTTCCCTCTAGTGGTCATAACAGCAGCTTCAGCTACCTCTCAATTCAAAAAACCCC
TCAAGACCCGTTTAGAGGCCCCAAGGGGTTATGCTATCAATCGTTGCGTTACACACACAAAAAACCAACA
CACATCCATCTTCGATGGATAGCGATTTTATTATCTAACTGCTGATCGAGTGTAGCCAGATCTAGTAATC
AATTACGGGGTCATTAGTTCATAGCCCATATATGGAGTTCCGCGTTACATAACTTACGGTAAATGGCCCG
CCTGGCTGACCGCCCAACGACCCCCGCCCATTGACGTCAATAATGACGTATGTTCCCATAGTAACGCCAA
TAGGGACTTTCCATTGACGTCAATGGGTGGAGTATTTACGGTAAACTGCCCACTTGGCAGTACATCAAGT
GTATCATATGCCAAGTACGCCCCCTATTGACGTCAATGACGGTAAATGGCCCGCCTGGCATTATGCCCAG
TACATGACCTTATGGGACTTTCCTACTTGGCAGTACATCTACGTATTAGTCATCGCTATTACCATGCTGA
TGCGGTTTTGGCAGTACATCAATGGGCGTGGATAGCGGTTTGACTCACGGGGATTTCCAAGTCTCCACCC
CATTGACGTCAATGGGAGTTTGTTTTGGCACCAAAATCAACGGGACTTTCCAAAATGTCGTAACAACTCC
GCCCCATTGACGCAAATGGGCGGTAGGCGTGTACGGTGGGAGGTCTATATAAGCAGAGCTGGTTTAGTGA
ACCGTCAGATCAGATCTTTGTCGATCCTACCATCCACTCGACACACCCGCCAGCGGCCGCTGCCAAGCTT
CCGAGCTCTCGAATTCGCCACCATGGGAGGAGGGGGCTCAGGCAGCGGAGAAGGGAGCACAAAGATGCGG
AGGGTGGCCACTCTCGTGGATTTGGGAACCGGCGGGTCTGAGCTCGACGGAGGGCTGGAGTCCGGCTTGC
GCTCTGGGTCTGGTGGTGGCGATATTATGGTGTCCAAGGGTGAGGAGCTGTTCACAGGCGTCGTGCCAAT
CCTGGTGGAGCTGGACGGGGACGTGAATGGCCACAAATTCTCAGTGAGTGGTGAGGGGGAAGGGGACGCT
ACATATGGGAAGCTGACCCTGAAGTTCATCTGCACAACTGGAAAACTTCCTGTCCCGTGGCCCACACTGG
TGACCACACTCACCTACGGCGTGCAATGTTTTTCCAGATATCCCGACCACATGAAACAGCATGACTTTTT
TAAATCAGCTATGCCCGAAGGGTATGTGCAGGAGCGCACTATCTTCTTTAAAGACGACGGTAATTACAAA
ACACGAGCCGAAGTGAAGTTCGAGGGAGATACTCTGGTTAACAGGATTGAACTCAAGGGTATCGATTTCA
AAGAAGATGGGAACATATTGGGGCATAAGCTTGAGTATAATTACAATTCTCATAACGTCTACATAATGGC
CGACAAACAAAAGAACGGCATCAAGGCAAACTTTAAAATTCGGCACAACATTGAAGATGGGTCTGTACAG
CTGGCCGATCATTACCAACAGAATACCCCCATCGGCGACGGTCCTGTTCTGCTTCCGGACAACCACTACT
TGAGCACCCAGAGTGCATTGTCTAAGGATCCAAACGAAAAAAGGGACCACATGGTGCTGCTGGAGTTTGT
AACGGCGGCCGGGATCACCCTGGGCATGGATGAGCTGTACAAGGGCAGCGGTAGCGCGGGCGGATCCGCT
GGGGGAAGTGCCGGTGGAAGTGCAGGTGGAAGCGCTGGAGGCTCTGCAGGAGGCTCCGCCGGAGGATCCA
GGGGCGAGATCGCTAAATCCCTGAAGGAAATTGCTAAAAGTCTGAAAGAAATAGCCTGGAGTCTCAAGGA
AATCGCCAAATCACTGAAGGGCGGAACGGAAGGGAGGGGATCCCTTCTTACATGTGGCGACGTCGAAGAG
AATCCAGGCCCAAAACTGGCGACCATGCACAAGTTCAGTCAGGAGCAGATTGGCGAGAACATCGTCTGCC
GCGTTATTTGCACCACCGGACAGATCCCTATTAGAGACCTTTCCGCCGACATCTCACAGGTCTTGAAAGA
GAAACGGTCTATAAAGAAGGTTTGGACTTTTGGACGAAACCCTGCATGCGATTATCATCTGGGCAACATT
AGCAGACTCTCAAACAAGCACTTCCAGATACTCCTGGGCGAGGATGGCAATCTTCTGCTGAATGACATTA
GCACTAACGGGACTTGGCTCAATGGCCAAAAGGTGGAGAAGAACAGTAATCAGCTGCTCAGCCAGGGCGA
TGAGATTACGGTGGGAGTTGGAGTAGAGTCCGATATTCTCAGCCTGGTTATCTTTATTAATGATAAGTTC
AAGCAGTGTCTGGAGCAAAATAAGGTCGATCGAGGCTCAGGCTCTGCCGGGGGATCTGCTGGAGGGAGCG
CTGGGGGCAGTGCTGGTGGGTCTGCAGGCGGTTCCGCAGGTGGTTCCGCCGGGGGCAGCAGAACCCTGCG
GGAGATCGAAGAACTTTTGCGCAAGATCATCGAGGACAGCGTAAGATCAGTGGCCGAACTCGAAGACATC
GAGAAATGGCTGAAAAAGATATGAGCTAGCTTGACTGACTGAGATACAGCGTACCTTCAGCTCACAGACA
TGATAAGATACATTGATGAGTTTGGACAAACCACAACTAGAATGCAGTGAAAAAAATGCTTTATTTGTGA
AATTTGTGATGCTATTGCTTTATTTGTAACCATTATAAGCTGCAATAAACAAGTTAACAACAACAATTGC
ATTCATTTTATGTTT
Features (pLannotate 1.2.2; 17 found; start..end, strand, type, name):
     85..131     +  terminator     T7 terminator: transcription terminator for bacteriophage T7 RNA polymerase
    161..297     +  terminator     rrnG terminator: transcription terminator from the E. coli ribosomal RNA rrnG operon (Albrechtsen et al., 1991)
    342..413     +  misc_feature   3' β-globin insulator: insulator downstream of the human β-globin locus (Farrell et al., 2002)
    639..1227    -  rep_origin     ori: high-copy-number ColE1/pMB1/pBR322/pUC origin of replication
   1399..1463    -  CDS            bla(M) (fragment): β-lactamase lacking the signal sequence; bla(M); allows cytosolic expression of β-lactamase
   1973..2833    +  CDS            AmpR: β-lactamase; bla; confers resistance to ampicillin, carbenicillin, and related antibiotics
   2846..2982    +  terminator     rrnG terminator: transcription terminator from the E. coli ribosomal RNA rrnG operon (Albrechtsen et al., 1991)
   3134..3205    +  misc_feature   5' β-globin insulator: insulator upstream of the human β-globin locus (Farrell et al., 2002)
   3210..3256    -  terminator     T7 terminator: transcription terminator for bacteriophage T7 RNA polymerase
   3274..3322    -  polyA_signal   poly(A) signal: synthetic polyadenylation signal
   3403..3706    +  enhancer       CMV enhancer: human cytomegalovirus immediate early enhancer
   3779..3796    -  promoter       CMV promoter (fragment): human cytomegalovirus (CMV) immediate early promoter
   3859..3910    +  promoter       CMVd2 promoter: truncated human cytomegalovirus (CMV) immediate early promoter that yields moderately reduced expression relative to the full-length promoter
   4157..4873    +  CDS            EGFP: EGFP is a basic (constitutively fluorescent) green fluorescent protein published in 1996, derived from Aequorea victoria. It is reported to be a rapidly-maturing weak dimer with moderate acid sensitivity.
   5141..5563    +  CDS            RAD53 (fragment): RAD53_YEAST - Also known as MEC2, SAD1, SPK1. Experimental evidence at protein level: Swiss-Prot protein existence level 1. Controls S-phase checkpoint as well as G1 and G2 DNA damage checkpoints. Phosphorylates proteins on serine, threonine, and tyrosine. Prevents entry into anaphase and mitotic exit after DNA damage via regulation of the Polo kinase CDC5. Seems to be involved in the phosphorylation of RPH1. From Saccharomyces cerevisiae (strain ATCC 204508 / S288c) (Baker's yeast).
   5814..5935    -  polyA_signal   SV40 poly(A) signal: SV40 polyadenylation signal
   5958..62      -  CDS            large T antigen (fragment) (across the origin): large T antigen from SV40 (simian virus 40)
