[The description below was written by a language model from this plasmid's Addgene catalogue record and pLannotate feature annotations shown in this document.]
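Description:
AMPK-SPARK is a mammalian expression plasmid built on the pTwist CMV backbone, encoding a genetically encoded fluorescent reporter of AMP-activated protein kinase (AMPK) activity that works through phase separation. The 5,965 bp plasmid is propagated in E. coli at high copy from a ColE1/pUC-type origin and selected with ampicillin through the AmpR β-lactamase gene. The backbone also carries bacterial rrnG and T7 transcription terminators and short 5′ and 3′ β-globin insulator elements, which isolate the expression cassette from neighbouring transcription. No mammalian selection marker is annotated, so the plasmid appears suited mainly to transient transfection.

The roughly 1.76 kb insert, cloned between EcoRI and NheI sites, lies downstream of the CMV immediate-early enhancer and promoter, and an annotated SV40 polyadenylation signal follows it. Within the insert the feature table identifies an EGFP coding sequence and, further downstream, a fragment matching yeast Rad53. Rad53 is known for its FHA domains, which bind phosphothreonine-containing peptides, so this fragment plausibly acts as the phospho-recognition module, although the record does not say so. Unannotated stretches flank these two parts; in reporters of this kind such regions typically hold a kinase substrate motif and multimerising tags, but the record does not define them here. The catalogue lists the insert species as human even though the recognisable parts come from jellyfish and yeast.

In the general design principle, phosphorylation by the active kinase drives multivalent interactions that condense diffuse green fluorescence into bright droplets, giving an imaging readout in living cells. The associated publication describes using the reporter in a dual system to visualise AMPK activity alongside calcium signals.
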