Addgene plasmid #226255: AMPK-SPARK
Purpose: phases-of-separation based activity reporter of AMPK
Depositing lab: Roland Malli. Publication: Development of a Dual Reporter System to Simultaneously Visualize Ca(2+) Signals and AMPK Activity. Erdogan YC, Pilic J, Gottschalk B, Yigit EN, Zaki AG, Ozturk G, Eroglu E, Okutan B, Sommer NG, Weinberg AM, Schindl R, Graier WF, Malli R. ACS Sens. 2024 Aug 21. doi: 10.1021/acssensors.4c01058. PubMed 39167044.
Backbone
  Vector backbone: pTwist CMV
  Backbone manufacturer: Twist Biosciences
  Backbone size w/o insert (bp): 4207
  Total vector size (bp): 5965
  Vector type: Mammalian Expression
Growth in bacteria
  Bacterial resistance: Ampicillin, 100 μg/mL
  Growth temperature: 37°C
  Growth strain: DH5alpha
  Copy number: High Copy
Gene/Insert
  Gene/Insert name: AMPK-SPARK
  Species: H. sapiens (human)
  Insert size (bp): 1758
  Cloning method: Restriction Enzyme; 5′ cloning site EcoRI (not destroyed); 3′ cloning site NheI (not destroyed)
  Sequencing primers: 5′ TTTGTCGATCCTACCATCCACTC
Terms and licenses: Academic/Nonprofit Terms; Industry Terms
How to cite: AMPK-SPARK was a gift from Roland Malli (Addgene plasmid # 226255 ; http://n2t.net/addgene:226255 ; RRID:Addgene_226255)
