>Addgene plasmid #226255 | AMPK-SPARK | depositor partial sequence | sequence record 443344 | AMPK-SPARK
GCCACCATGGGAGGAGGGGGCTCAGGCAGCGGAGAAGGGAGCACAAAGATGCGGAGGGTGGCCACTCTCG
TGGATTTGGGAACCGGCGGGTCTGAGCTCGACGGAGGGCTGGAGTCCGGCTTGCGCTCTGGGTCTGGTGG
TGGCGATATTATGGTGTCCAAGGGTGAGGAGCTGTTCACAGGCGTCGTGCCAATCCTGGTGGAGCTGGAC
GGGGACGTGAATGGCCACAAATTCTCAGTGAGTGGTGAGGGGGAAGGGGACGCTACATATGGGAAGCTGA
CCCTGAAGTTCATCTGCACAACTGGAAAACTTCCTGTCCCGTGGCCCACACTGGTGACCACACTCACCTA
CGGCGTGCAATGTTTTTCCAGATATCCCGACCACATGAAACAGCATGACTTTTTTAAATCAGCTATGCCC
GAAGGGTATGTGCAGGAGCGCACTATCTTCTTTAAAGACGACGGTAATTACAAAACACGAGCCGAAGTGA
AGTTCGAGGGAGATACTCTGGTTAACAGGATTGAACTCAAGGGTATCGATTTCAAAGAAGATGGGAACAT
ATTGGGGCATAAGCTTGAGTATAATTACAATTCTCATAACGTCTACATAATGGCCGACAAACAAAAGAAC
GGCATCAAGGCAAACTTTAAAATTCGGCACAACATTGAAGATGGGTCTGTACAGCTGGCCGATCATTACC
AACAGAATACCCCCATCGGCGACGGTCCTGTTCTGCTTCCGGACAACCACTACTTGAGCACCCAGAGTGC
ATTGTCTAAGGATCCAAACGAAAAAAGGGACCACATGGTGCTGCTGGAGTTTGTAACGGCGGCCGGGATC
ACCCTGGGCATGGATGAGCTGTACAAGGGCAGCGGTAGCGCGGGCGGATCCGCTGGGGGAAGTGCCGGTG
GAAGTGCAGGTGGAAGCGCTGGAGGCTCTGCAGGAGGCTCCGCCGGAGGATCCAGGGGCGAGATCGCTAA
ATCCCTGAAGGAAATTGCTAAAAGTCTGAAAGAAATAGCCTGGAGTCTCAAGGAAATCGCCAAATCACTG
AAGGGCGGAACGGAAGGGAGGGGATCCCTTCTTACATGTGGCGACGTCGAAGAGAATCCAGGCCCAAAAC
TGGCGACCATGCACAAGTTCAGTCAGGAGCAGATTGGCGAGAACATCGTCTGCCGCGTTATTTGCACCAC
CGGACAGATCCCTATTAGAGACCTTTCCGCCGACATCTCACAGGTCTTGAAAGAGAAACGGTCTATAAAG
AAGGTTTGGACTTTTGGACGAAACCCTGCATGCGATTATCATCTGGGCAACATTAGCAGACTCTCAAACA
AGCACTTCCAGATACTCCTGGGCGAGGATGGCAATCTTCTGCTGAATGACATTAGCACTAACGGGACTTG
GCTCAATGGCCAAAAGGTGGAGAAGAACAGTAATCAGCTGCTCAGCCAGGGCGATGAGATTACGGTGGGA
GTTGGAGTAGAGTCCGATATTCTCAGCCTGGTTATCTTTATTAATGATAAGTTCAAGCAGTGTCTGGAGC
AAAATAAGGTCGATCGAGGCTCAGGCTCTGCCGGGGGATCTGCTGGAGGGAGCGCTGGGGGCAGTGCTGG
TGGGTCTGCAGGCGGTTCCGCAGGTGGTTCCGCCGGGGGCAGCAGAACCCTGCGGGAGATCGAAGAACTT
TTGCGCAAGATCATCGAGGACAGCGTAAGATCAGTGGCCGAACTCGAAGACATCGAGAAATGGCTGAAAA
AGATATGA
